>Addgene plasmid #19780 | FUdeltaGW-rtTA | addgene full sequence | sequence record 339905 | Addgene NGS Result
GTCGACGGATCGGGAGATCTCCCGATCCCCTATGGTGCACTCTCAGTACAATCTGCTCTGATGCCGCATA
GTTAAGCCAGTATCTGCTCCCTGCTTGTGTGTTGGAGGTCGCTGAGTAGTGCGCGAGCAAAATTTAAGCT
ACAACAAGGCAAGGCTTGACCGACAATTGCATGAAGAATCTGCTTAGGGTTAGGCGTTTTGCGCTGCTTC
GCGATGTACGGGCCAGATATACGCGTTGACATTGATTATTGACTAGTTATTAATAGTAATCAATTACGGG
GTCATTAGTTCATAGCCCATATATGGAGTTCCGCGTTACATAACTTACGGTAAATGGCCCGCCTGGCTGA
CCGCCCAACGACCCCCGCCCATTGACGTCAATAATGACGTATGTTCCCATAGTAACGCCAATAGGGACTT
TCCATTGACGTCAATGGGTGGAGTATTTACGGTAAACTGCCCACTTGGCAGTACATCAAGTGTATCATAT
GCCAAGTACGCCCCCTATTGACGTCAATGACGGTAAATGGCCCGCCTGGCATTATGCCCAGTACATGACC
TTATGGGACTTTCCTACTTGGCAGTACATCTACGTATTAGTCATCGCTATTACCATGGTGATGCGGTTTT
GGCAGTACATCAATGGGCGTGGATAGCGGTTTGACTCACGGGGATTTCCAAGTCTCCACCCCATTGACGT
CAATGGGAGTTTGTTTTGGCACCAAAATCAACGGGACTTTCCAAAATGTCGTAACAACTCCGCCCCATTG
ACGCAAATGGGCGGTAGGCGTGTACGGTGGGAGGTCTATATAAGCAGCGCGTTTTGCCTGTACTGGGTCT
CTCTGGTTAGACCAGATCTGAGCCTGGGAGCTCTCTGGCTAACTAGGGAACCCACTGCTTAAGCCTCAAT
AAAGCTTGCCTTGAGTGCTTCAAGTAGTGTGTGCCCGTCTGTTGTGTGACTCTGGTAACTAGAGATCCCT
CAGACCCTTTTAGTCAGTGTGGAAAATCTCTAGCAGTGGCGCCCGAACAGGGACTTGAAAGCGAAAGGGA
AACCAGAGGAGCTCTCTCGACGCAGGACTCGGCTTGCTGAAGCGCGCACGGCAAGAGGCGAGGGGCGGCG
ACTGGTGAGTACGCCAAAAATTTTGACTAGCGGAGGCTAGAAGGAGAGAGATGGGTGCGAGAGCGTCAGT
ATTAAGCGGGGGAGAATTAGATCGCGATGGGAAAAAATTCGGTTAAGGCCAGGGGGAAAGAAAAAATATA
AATTAAAACATATAGTATGGGCAAGCAGGGAGCTAGAACGATTCGCAGTTAATCCTGGCCTGTTAGAAAC
ATCAGAAGGCTGTAGACAAATACTGGGACAGCTACAACCATCCCTTCAGACAGGATCAGAAGAACTTAGA
TCATTATATAATACAGTAGCAACCCTCTATTGTGTGCATCAAAGGATAGAGATAAAAGACACCAAGGAAG
CTTTAGACAAGATAGAGGAAGAGCAAAACAAAAGTAAGACCACCGCACAGCAAGCGGCCGCTGATCTTCA
GACCTGGAGGAGGAGATATGAGGGACAATTGGAGAAGTGAATTATATAAATATAAAGTAGTAAAAATTGA
ACCATTAGGAGTAGCACCCACCAAGGCAAAGAGAAGAGTGGTGCAGAGAGAAAAAAGAGCAGTGGGAATA
GGAGCTTTGTTCCTTGGGTTCTTGGGAGCAGCAGGAAGCACTATGGGCGCAGCGTCAATGACGCTGACGG
TACAGGCCAGACAATTATTGTCTGGTATAGTGCAGCAGCAGAACAATTTGCTGAGGGCTATTGAGGCGCA
ACAGCATCTGTTGCAACTCACAGTCTGGGGCATCAAGCAGCTCCAGGCAAGAATCCTGGCTGTGGAAAGA
TACCTAAAGGATCAACAGCTCCTGGGGATTTGGGGTTGCTCTGGAAAACTCATTTGCACCACTGCTGTGC
CTTGGAATGCTAGTTGGAGTAATAAATCTCTGGAACAGATTTGGAATCACACGACCTGGATGGAGTGGGA
CAGAGAAATTAACAATTACACAAGCTTAATACACTCCTTAATTGAAGAATCGCAAAACCAGCAAGAAAAG
AATGAACAAGAATTATTGGAATTAGATAAATGGGCAAGTTTGTGGAATTGGTTTAACATAACAAATTGGC
TGTGGTATATAAAATTATTCATAATGATAGTAGGAGGCTTGGTAGGTTTAAGAATAGTTTTTGCTGTACT
TTCTATAGTGAATAGAGTTAGGCAGGGATATTCACCATTATCGTTTCAGACCCACCTCCCAACCCCGAGG
GGACCCGACAGGCCCGAAGGAATAGAAGAAGAAGGTGGAGAGAGAGACAGAGACAGATCCATTCGATTAG
TGAACGGATCGGCACTGCGTGCGCCAATTCTGCAGACAAATGGCAGTATTCATCCACAATTTTAAAAGAA
AAGGGGGGATTGGGGGGTACAGTGCAGGGGAAAGAATAGTAGACATAATAGCAACAGACATACAAACTAA
AGAATTACAAAAACAAATTACAAAAATTCAAAATTTTCGGGTTTATTACAGGGACAGCAGAGATCCAGTT
TGGTTAATTAACCCGTGTCGGCTCCAGATCTGGCCTCCGCGCCGGGTTTTGGCGCCTCCCGCGGGCGCCC
CCCTCCTCACGGCGAGCGCTGCCACGTCAGACGAAGGGCGCAGCGAGCGTCCTGATCCTTCCGCCCGGAC
GCTCAGGACAGCGGCCCGCTGCTCATAAGACTCGGCCTTAGAACCCCAGTATCAGCAGAAGGACATTTTA
GGACGGGACTTGGGTGACTCTAGGGCACTGGTTTTCTTTCCAGAGAGCGGAACAGGCGAGGAAAAGTAGT
CCCTTCTCGGCGATTCTGCGGAGGGATCTCCGTGGGGCGGTGAACGCCGATGATTATATAAGGACGCGCC
GGGTGTGGCACAGCTAGTTCCGTCGCAGCCGGGATTTGGGTCGCGGTTCTTGTTTGTGGATCGCTGTGAT
CGTCACTTGGTGAGTAGCGGGCTGCTGGGCTGGCCGGGGCTTTCGTGGCCGCCGGGCCGCTCGGTGGGAC
GGAAGCGTGTGGAGAGACCGCCAAGGGCTGTAGTCTGGGTCCGCGAGCAAGGTTGCCCTGAACTGGGGGT
TGGGGGGAGCGCAGCAAAATGGCGGCTGTTCCCGAGTCTTGAATGGAAGACGCTTGTGAGGCGGGCTGTG
AGGTCGTTGAAACAAGGTGGGGGGCATGGTGGGCGGCAAGAACCCAAGGTCTTGAGGCCTTCGCTAATGC
GGGAAAGCTCTTATTCGGGTGAGATGGGCTGGGGCACCATCTGGGGACCCTGACGTGAAGTTTGTCACTG
ACTGGAGAACTCGGTTTGTCGTCTGTTGCGGGGGCGGCAGTTATGGCGGTGCCGTTGGGCAGTGCACCCG
TACCTTTGGGAGCGCGCGCCCTCGTCGTGTCGTGACGTCACCCGTTCTGTTGGCTTATAATGCAGGGTGG
GGCCACCTGCCGGTAGGTGTGCGGTAGGCTTTTCTCCGTCGCAGGACGCAGGGTTCGGGCCTAGGGTAGG
CTCTCCTGAATCGACAGGCGCCGGACCTCTGGTGAGGGGAGGGATAAGTGAGGCGTCAGTTTCTTTGGTC
GGTTTTATGTACCTATCTTCTTAAGTAGCTGAAGCTCCGGTTTTGAACTATGCGCTCGGGGTTGGCGAGT
GTGTTTTGTGAAGTTTTTTAGGCACCTTTTGAAATGTAATCATTTGGGTCAATATGTAATTTTCAGTGTT
AGACTAGTAAATTGTCCGCTAAATTCTGGCCGTTTTTGGCTTTTTTGTTAGACGAAGCTTGGGCTGCAGG
TCGACTCTAGAATTAATTCGCCACCATGTCTAGACTGGACAAGAGCAAAGTCATAAACGGCGCTCTGGAA
TTACTCAATGGAGTCGGTATCGAAGGCCTGACGACAAGGAAACTCGCTCAAAAGCTGGGAGTTGAGCAGC
CTACCCTGTACTGGCACGTGAAGAACAAGCGGGCCCTGCTCGATGCCCTGCCAATCGAGATGCTGGACAG
GCATCATACCCACTTCTGCCCCCTGGAAGGCGAGTCATGGCAAGACTTTCTGCGGAACAACGCCAAGTCA
TTCCGCTGTGCTCTCCTCTCACATCGCGACGGGGCTAAAGTGCATCTCGGCACCCGCCCAACAGAGAAAC
AGTACGAAACCCTGGAAAATCAGCTCGCGTTCCTGTGTCAGCAAGGCTTCTCCCTGGAGAACGCACTGTA
CGCTCTGTCCGCCGTGGGCCACTTTACACTGGGCTGCGTATTGGAGGAACAGGAGCATCAAGTAGCAAAA
GAGGAAAGAGAGACACCTACCACCGATTCTATGCCCCCACTTCTGAGACAAGCAATTGAGCTGTTCGACC
GGCAGGGAGCCGAACCTGCCTTCCTTTTCGGCCTGGAACTAATCATATGTGGCCTGGAGAAACAGCTAAA
GTGCGAAAGCGGCGGGCCGGCCGACGCCCTTGACGATTTTGACTTAGACATGCTCCCAGCCGATGCCCTT
GACGACTTTGACCTTGATATGCTGCCTGCTGACGCTCTTGACGATTTTGACCTTGACATGCTCCCCGGGT
AAACTAGAATTCGATATCAAGCTTATCGATAATCAACCTCTGGATTACAAAATTTGTGAAAGATTGACTG
GTATTCTTAACTATGTTGCTCCTTTTACGCTATGTGGATACGCTGCTTTAATGCCTTTGTATCATGCTAT
TGCTTCCCGTATGGCTTTCATTTTCTCCTCCTTGTATAAATCCTGGTTGCTGTCTCTTTATGAGGAGTTG
TGGCCCGTTGTCAGGCAACGTGGCGTGGTGTGCACTGTGTTTGCTGACGCAACCCCCACTGGTTGGGGCA
TTGCCACCACCTGTCAGCTCCTTTCCGGGACTTTCGCTTTCCCCCTCCCTATTGCCACGGCGGAACTCAT
CGCCGCCTGCCTTGCCCGCTGCTGGACAGGGGCTCGGCTGTTGGGCACTGACAATTCCGTGGTGTTGTCG
GGGAAATCATCGTCCTTTCCTTGGCTGCTCGCCTGTGTTGCCACCTGGATTCTGCGCGGGACGTCCTTCT
GCTACGTCCCTTCGGCCCTCAATCCAGCGGACCTTCCTTCCCGCGGCCTGCTGCCGGCTCTGCGGCCTCT
TCCGCGTCTTCGCCTTCGCCCTCAGACGAGTCGGATCTCCCTTTGGGCCGCCTCCCCGCATCGATACCGT
CGACCTCGAGACCTAGAAAAACATGGAGCAATCACAAGTAGCAATACAGCAGCTACCAATGCTGATTGTG
CCTGGCTAGAAGCACAAGAGGAGGAGGAGGTGGGTTTTCCAGTCACACCTCAGGTACCTTTAAGACCAAT
GACTTACAAGGCAGCTGTAGATCTTAGCCACTTTTTAAAAGAAAAGGGGGGACTGGAAGGGCTAATTCAC
TCCCAACGAAGACAAGATATCCTTGATCTGTGGATCTACCACACACAAGGCTACTTCCCTGATTGGCAGA
ACTACACACCAGGGCCAGGGATCAGATATCCACTGACCTTTGGATGGTGCTACAAGCTAGTACCAGTTGA
GCAAGAGAAGGTAGAAGAAGCCAATGAAGGAGAGAACACCCGCTTGTTACACCCTGTGAGCCTGCATGGG
ATGGATGACCCGGAGAGAGAAGTATTAGAGTGGAGGTTTGACAGCCGCCTAGCATTTCATCACATGGCCC
GAGAGCTGCATCCGGACTGTACTGGGTCTCTCTGGTTAGACCAGATCTGAGCCTGGGAGCTCTCTGGCTA
ACTAGGGAACCCACTGCTTAAGCCTCAATAAAGCTTGCCTTGAGTGCTTCAAGTAGTGTGTGCCCGTCTG
TTGTGTGACTCTGGTAACTAGAGATCCCTCAGACCCTTTTAGTCAGTGTGGAAAATCTCTAGCAGGGCCC
GTTTAAACCCGCTGATCAGCCTCGACTGTGCCTTCTAGTTGCCAGCCATCTGTTGTTTGCCCCTCCCCCG
TGCCTTCCTTGACCCTGGAAGGTGCCACTCCCACTGTCCTTTCCTAATAAAATGAGGAAATTGCATCGCA
TTGTCTGAGTAGGTGTCATTCTATTCTGGGGGGTGGGGTGGGGCAGGACAGCAAGGGGGAGGATTGGGAA
GACAATAGCAGGCATGCTGGGGATGCGGTGGGCTCTATGGCTTCTGAGGCGGAAAGAACCAGCTGGGGCT
CTAGGGGGTATCCCC
[124 nt withheld, positions 6246-6369]
C
[91 nt withheld, positions 6371-6461]
A
[49 nt withheld, positions 6463-6511]
CCTTTGACGTTGGAGTCCACGTTCTTT
[37 nt withheld, positions 6539-6575]
ACCCTATCTCGGTCTATTCTTTTGATTTATAAGGGATTTTGCCGATTTCGGCCTATTGGTTAAAAAATGA
GCTGATTTAACAAAAATTTAACGCGAATTAATTCTGTGGAATGTGTGTCAGTTAGGGTGTGGAAAGTCCC
CAGGCTCCCCAGCAGGCAGAAGTATGCAAAGCATGCATCTCAATTAGTCAGCAACCAGGTGTGGAAAGTC
CCCAGGCTCCCCAGCAGGCAGAAGTATGCAAAGCATGCATCTCAATTAGTCAGCAACCATAGTCCCGCCC
CTAACTCCGCCCATCCCGCCCCTAACTCCGCCCAGTTCCGCCCATTCTCCGCCCCATGGCTGACTAATTT
TTTTTATTTATGCAGAGGCCGAGGCCGCCTCTGCCTCTGAGCTATTCCAGAAGTAGTGAGGAGGCTTTTT
TGGAGGCCTAGGCTTTTGCAAAAAGCTCCCGGGAGCTTGTATATCCATTTTCGGATCTGATCAGCACGTG
TTGACAATTAATCATCGGCATAGTATATCGGCATAGTATAATACGACAAGGTGAGGAACTAAACCATGGC
CAAGTTGACCAGTGCCGTTCCGGTGCTCACCGCGCGCGACGTCGCCGGAGCGGTCGAGTTCTGGACCGAC
CGGCTCGGGTTCTCCCGGGACTTCGTGGAGGACGACTTCGCCGGTGTGGTCCGGGACGACGTGACCCTGT
TCATCAGCGCGGTCCAGGACCAGGTGGTGCCGGACAACACCCTGGCCTGGGTGTGGGTGCGCGGCCTGGA
CGAGCTGTACGCCGAGTGGTCGGAGGTCGTGTCCACGAACTTCCGGGACGCCTCCGGGCCGGCCATGACC
GAGATCGGCGAGCAGCCGTGGGGGCGGGAGTTCGCCCTGCGCGACCCGGCCGGCAACTGCGTGCACTTCG
TGGCCGAGGAGCAGGACTGACACGTGCTACGAGATTTCGATTCCACCGCCGCCTTCTATGAAAGGTTGGG
CTTCGGAATCGTTTTCCGGGACGCCGGCTGGATGATCCTCCAGCGCGGGGATCTCATGCTGGAGTTCTTC
GCCCACCCCAACTTGTTTATTGCAGCTTATAATGGTTACAAATAAAGCAATAGCATCACAAATTTCACAA
ATAAAGCATTTTTTTCACTGCATTCTAGTTGTGGTTTGTCCAAACTCATCAATGTATCTTATCATGTCTG
TATACCGTCGACCTCTAGCTAGAGCTTGGCGTAATCATGGTCATAGCTGTTTCCTGTGTGAAATTGTTAT
CCGCTCACAATTCCACACAACATACGAGCCGGAAGCATAAAGTGTAAAGCCTGGGGTGCCTAATGAGTGA
GCTAACTCACATTAATTGCGTTGCGCTCACTGCCCGCTTTCCAGTCGGGAAACCTGTCGTGCCAGCTGCA
TTAATGAATCGGCCAACGCGCGGGGAGAGGCGGTTTGCGTATTGGGCGCTCTTCCGCTTCCTCGCTCACT
GACTCGCTGCGCTCGGTCGTTCGGCTGCGGCGAGCGGTATCAGCTCACTCAAAGGCGGTAATACGGTTAT
CCACAGAATCAGGGGATAACGCAGGAAAGAACATGTGAGCAAAAGGCCAGCAAAAGGCCAGGAACCGTAA
AAAGGCCGCGTTGCTGGCGTTTTTCCATAGGCTCCGCCCCCCTGACGAGCATCACAAAAATCGACGCTCA
AGTCAGAGGTGGCGAAACCCGACAGGACTATAAAGATACCAGGCGTTTCCCCCTGGAAGCTCCCTCGTGC
GCTCTCCTGTTCCGACCCTGCCGCTTACCGGATACCTGTCCGCCTTTCTCCCTTCGGGAAGCGTGGCGCT
TTCTCATAGCTCACGCTGTAGGTATCTCAGTTCGGTGTAGGTCGTTCGCTCCAAGCTGGGCTGTGTGCAC
GAACCCCCCGTTCAGCCCGACCGCTGCGCCTTATCCGGTAACTATCGTCTTGAGTCCAACCCGGTAAGAC
ACGACTTATCGCCACTGGCAGCAGCCACTGGTAACAGGATTAGCAGAGCGAGGTATGTAGGCGGTGCTAC
AGAGTTCTTGAAGTGGTGGCCTAACTACGGCTACACTAGAAGAACAGTATTTGGTATCTGCGCTCTGCTG
AAGCCAGTTACCTTCGGAAAAAGAGTTGGTAGCTCTTGATCCGGCAAACAAACCACCGCTGGTAGCGGTG
GTTTTTTTGTTTGCAAGCAGCAGATTACGCGCAGAAAAAAAGGATCTCAAGAAGATCCTTTGATCTTTTC
TACGGGGTCTGACGCTCAGTGGAACGAAAACTCACGTTAAGGGATTTTGGTCATGAGATTATCAAAAAGG
ATCTTCACCTAGATCCTTTTAAATTAAAAATGAAGTTTTAAATCAATCTAAAGTATATATGAGTAAACTT
GGTCTGACAGTTACCAATGCTTAATCAGTGAGGCACCTATCTCAGCGATCTGTCTATTTCGTTCATCCAT
AGTTGCCTGACTCCCCGTCGTGTAGATAACTACGATACGGGAGGGCTTACCATCTGGCCCCAGTGCTGCA
ATGATACCGCGAGACCCACGCTCACCGGCTCCAGATTTATCAGCAATAAACCAGCCAGCCGGAAGGGCCG
AGCGCAGAAGTGGTCCTGCAACTTTATCCGCCTCCATCCAGTCTATTAATTGTTGCCGGGAAGCTAGAGT
AAGTAGTTCGCCAGTTAATAGTTTGCGCAACGTTGTTGCCATTGCTACAGGCATCGTGGTGTCACGCTCG
TCGTTTGGTATGGCTTCATTCAGCTCCGGTTCCCAACGATCAAGGCGAGTTACATGATCCCCCATGTTGT
GCAAAAAAGCGGTTAGCTCCTTCGGTCCTCCGATCGTTGTCAGAAGTAAGTTGGCCGCAGTGTTATCACT
CATGGTTATGGCAGCACTGCATAATTCTCTTACTGTCATGCCATCCGTAAGATGCTTTTCTGTGACTGGT
GAGTACTCAACCAAGTCATTCTGAGAATAGTGTATGCGGCGACCGAGTTGCTCTTGCCCGGCGTCAATAC
GGGATAATACCGCGCCACATAGCAGAACTTTAAAAGTGCTCATCATTGGAAAACGTTCTTCGGGGCGAAA
ACTCTCAAGGATCTTACCGCTGTTGAGATCCAGTTCGATGTAACCCACTCGTGCACCCAACTGATCTTCA
GCATCTTTTACTTTCACCAGCGTTTCTGGGTGAGCAAAAACAGGAAGGCAAAATGCCGCAAAAAAGGGAA
TAAGGGCGACACGGAAATGTTGAATACTCATACTCTTCCTTTTTCAATATTATTGAAGCATTTATCAGGG
TTATTGTCTCATGAGCGGATACATATTTGAATGTATTTAGAAAAATAAACAAATAGGGGTTCCGCGCACA
TTTCCCCGAAAAGTGCCACCTGAC
Features (pLannotate 1.2.2; 31 found; start..end, strand, type, name):
     31..83      -  misc_feature   bom (fragment): basis of mobility region from pBR322
    238..617     +  enhancer       CMV enhancer: human cytomegalovirus immediate early enhancer
    618..817     +  promoter       CMV promoter: human cytomegalovirus (CMV) immediate early promoter
    835..1015    +  LTR            5' LTR (truncated): truncated 5' long terminal repeat (LTR) from HIV-1
   1062..1187    +  misc_feature   HIV-1 Ψ: packaging signal of human immunodeficiency virus type 1
   1171..1534    +  CDS            HIV-1 gag (fragment): gag protein from human immunodeficiency virus 1; gag
   1680..1913    +  misc_feature   RRE: The Rev response element (RRE) of HIV-1 allows for Rev-dependent mRNA export from the nucleus to the cytoplasm.
   2290..2390    +  CDS            Rev (fragment): human immunodeficiency virus 1 (HIV-1) Rev protein; rev; enhances nuclear export of unspliced and incompletely spliced viral mRNAs
   2440..2557    +  misc_feature   cPPT/CTS: central polypurine tract and central termination sequence of HIV-1
   2622..3833    +  promoter       UbC promoter: human ubiquitin C promoter
   3844..3861    -  misc_feature   MCS (fragment): pUC18/19 multiple cloning site
   3876..4622    +  CDS            rtTA-Advanced: improved tetracycline-controlled transactivator In the Tet-On® system, rtTA-Advanced binds to the Tet-responsive element and stimulates transcription only in the presence of tetracycline or doxycycline.
   4627..4651    +  misc_feature   MCS (fragment): pBluescript multiple cloning site
   4651..5239    +  misc_feature   WPRE: woodchuck hepatitis virus posttranscriptional regulatory element
   5176..5757    +  CDS            nef (fragment): NEF_HV1H2 - Experimental evidence at protein level: Swiss-Prot protein existence level 1. Extracellular Nef protein targets CD4(+) T-lymphocytes for apoptosis by interacting with CXCR4 surface receptors. From Human immunodeficiency virus type 1 group M subtype B (isolate HXB2) (HIV-1).
   5764..5944    +  LTR            5' LTR (truncated): truncated 5' long terminal repeat (LTR) from HIV-1
   5976..6200    +  polyA_signal   bGH poly(A) signal: bovine growth hormone polyadenylation signal
   6204..6225    +  promoter       SV40 promoter (fragment): SV40 enhancer and early promoter
   6246..6674    +  rep_origin     f1 ori (sequence partly withheld): f1 bacteriophage origin of replication; arrow indicates direction of (+) strand synthesis
   6688..7017    +  promoter       SV40 promoter: SV40 enhancer and early promoter
   7065..7112    +  promoter       EM7 promoter: synthetic bacterial promoter&nbsp
   7131..7505    +  CDS            BleoR: antibiotic-binding protein; Sh ble from Streptoalloteichus hindustanus; confers resistance to bleomycin, phleomycin, and Zeocin™
   7515..7640    +  CDS            ble (fragment): BLE_KLEPN - Experimental evidence at protein level: Swiss-Prot protein existence level 1. Binding protein with a strong affinity to the bleomycin family of antibiotics. Binds to CL990; an antimitotic-antibiotic compound. From Klebsiella pneumoniae.
   7635..7756    +  polyA_signal   SV40 poly(A) signal: SV40 polyadenylation signal
   7829..7845    -  protein_bind   lac operator: The lac repressor binds to the lac operator to inhibit transcription in E. coli. This inhibition can be relieved by adding lactose or isopropyl-β-D-thiogalactopyranoside (IPTG). lac repressor encoded by lacI
   7853..7883    -  promoter       lac promoter: promoter for the E. coli lac operon
   7898..7919    -  protein_bind   CAP binding site: CAP binding activates transcription in the presence of cAMP. E. coli catabolite activator protein
   7932..8024    -  CDS            lacI (fragment): lac repressor; lacI; The lac repressor binds to the lac operator to inhibit transcription in E. coli. This inhibition can be relieved by adding lactose or isopropyl-β-D-thiogalactopyranoside (IPTG).
   8207..8795    -  rep_origin     ori: high-copy-number ColE1/pMB1/pBR322/pUC origin of replication
   8966..9826    -  CDS            AmpR: β-lactamase; bla; confers resistance to ampicillin, carbenicillin, and related antibiotics
   9827..9931    -  promoter       AmpR promoter: bla
