[The description below was written by a language model from this plasmid's Addgene catalogue record and pLannotate feature annotations shown in this document.]
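Description:
FUdeltaGW-rtTA is a third-generation HIV-1-based lentiviral transfer vector for mammalian expression, built on the FUdeltaGW backbone and carrying the reverse tetracycline transactivator (rtTA). The annotated full sequence is about 10 kb. In bacteria it is maintained through a high-copy ColE1/pUC-type origin and selected with ampicillin via the AmpR (β-lactamase) cassette. An f1 origin is also present. Outside the viral region, the backbone carries an SV40 promoter/EM7 promoter–BleoR cassette with an SV40 poly(A) signal, which could confer bleomycin/Zeocin resistance, although the catalogue entry lists only ampicillin selection.

Genomic RNA is transcribed in packaging cells from a CMV enhancer/promoter fused to a truncated 5' LTR, the Tat-independent arrangement typical of third-generation systems. Downstream lie the Ψ packaging signal with a partial gag sequence, the Rev response element for Rev-dependent nuclear export, and the cPPT/CTS, an element generally included to aid transduction. The internal expression cassette uses the human ubiquitin C promoter to drive constitutive expression of a coding sequence annotated as rtTA-Advanced, cloned at EcoRI sites and followed by a WPRE to enhance transcript expression. A second truncated LTR and a bGH poly(A) signal close the viral unit. The catalogue lists rat as the insert species, which does not fit this engineered transactivator.

rtTA binds Tet-responsive elements and activates transcription only in the presence of doxycycline or tetracycline, so this vector supplies the Tet-On component. According to the depositor comments, it was co-infected with separate viruses encoding OCT4, SOX2, KLF4, NANOG and cMYC. The associated publication concerns a system for generating human induced pluripotent stem cells.
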