Addgene plasmid #19780: FUdeltaGW-rtTA
Purpose: 3rd generation lentiviral vector
Depositing lab: Konrad Hochedlinger. Depositing organization: Massachusetts General Hospital. Publication: A high-efficiency system for the generation and study of human induced pluripotent stem cells. Maherali N, Ahfeldt T, Rigamonti A, Utikal J, Cowan C, Hochedlinger K. Cell Stem Cell. 2008 Sep 11. 3(3):340-5. 10.1016/j.stem.2008.08.003 PubMed 18786420.
Backbone
  Vector backbone: FUdeltaGW
  Backbone size w/o insert (bp): 8400
  Vector type: Mammalian Expression, Lentiviral
Growth in bacteria
  Bacterial resistance: Ampicillin, 100 μg/mL
  Growth temperature: 37°C
  Growth strain: Stbl3
  Growth instructions: Stbl3
  Copy number: High Copy
Gene/Insert
  Gene/Insert name: reverse tetracycline transactivator (alt name: rtTA)
  Species: R. norvegicus (rat)
  Insert size (bp): 1025
  Cloning method: Restriction Enzyme; 5′ cloning site EcoRI (unknown if destroyed); 3′ cloning site EcoRI (unknown if destroyed)
  Sequencing primers: 5′ CMV-F
Terms and licenses: Academic/Nonprofit Terms; Industry Terms: Not Available to Industry
Depositor comments: From article, concerning viral infections: For a standard infection in a 35 mmdish (aprox 10^5 cells), 10 microL rtTA+5 microL factors (OCT4, SOX2, KLF4, and NANOG)+2 microL cMYC was used in an overnight infection supplemented with 6 microg/microL polybrene.
How to cite: FUdeltaGW-rtTA was a gift from Konrad Hochedlinger (Addgene plasmid # 19780 ; http://n2t.net/addgene:19780 ; RRID:Addgene_19780)
