>Addgene plasmid #19780 | FUdeltaGW-rtTA | addgene partial sequence | sequence record 25711 | 19780 with CMV-F
TTGNCTGTNCTGGGTCTCTCTGGTTAGACCAGATCTGAGCCTGGGAGCTNNNTNGCTAACTAGGGAACCC
ACTGCTTAAGCCTCAATAAAGCTTGCCTTGAGTGCTTCAAGTAGTGTGTGCCCGTCTGTTGTGTGACTCT
GGTAACTAGAGATCCCTCAGACCCTTTTAGTCAGTGTGGAAAATCTCTAGCAGTGGCGCCCGAACAGGGA
CTTGAAAGCGAAAGGGAAACCAGAGGAGCTCTCTCGACGCAGGACTCGGCTTGCTGAAGCGCGCACGGCA
AGAGGCGAGGGGCGGCGACTGGTGAGTACGCCAAAAATTTTGACTAGCGGAGGCTAGAAGGAGAGAGATG
GGTGCGAGAGCGTCAGTATTAAGCGGGGGAGAATTAGATCGCGATGGGAAAAAATTCGGTTAAGGCCAGG
GGGAAAGAAAAAATATAAATTAAAACATATAGTATGGGCAAGCAGGGAGCTAGAACGATTCGCAGTTAAT
CCTGGCCTGTTAGAAACATCAGAAGGCTGTAGACAAATACTGGGACAGCTACAACCATNCCCTTCAGACA
GGATCAGAAGAACTTAGATCATTATATAATACNNTANNNNNNNNNNNTTGNNNNNNNCNNAGGATAGAGA
TAAAAGACACCNNNNNNGCTTTTAGACAAGATAGAGGAAGAGCAAAACAAAAGT
