>Addgene plasmid #19780 | FUdeltaGW-rtTA | addgene partial sequence | sequence record 36989 | Futet-R 5'-CAAAGGCATTAAAGCAGCGT-3'
TTCACAAATTTTGTAATCCAGAGGTTGATTATCGATAAGCTTGATATCGAATTCTAGTTTACCCGGGGAG
CATGTCAAGGTCAAAATCGTCAAGAGCGTCAGCAGGCAGCATATCAAGGTCAAAGTCGTCAAGGGCATCG
GCTGGGAGCATGTCTAAGTCAAAATCGTCAAGGGCGTCGGCCGGCCCGCCGCTTTCGCACTTTAGCTGTT
TCTCCAGGCCACATATGATTAGTTCCAGGCCGAAAAGGAAGGCAGGTTCGGCTCCCTGCCGGTCGAACAG
CTCAATTGCTTGTCTCAGAAGTGGGGGCATAGAATCGGTGGTAGGTGTCTCTCTTTCCTCTTTTGCTACT
TGATGCTCCTGTTCCTCCAATACGCAGCCCAGTGTAAAGTGGCCCACGGCGGACAGAGCGTACAGTGCGT
TCTCCAGGGAGAAGCCTTGCTGACACAGGAACGCGAGCTGATTTTCCAGGGTTTCGTACTGTTTCTCTGT
TGGGCGGGTGCCGAGATGCACTTTAGCCCCGTCGCGATGTGAGAGGAGAGCACAGCGGAATGACTTGGCG
TTGTTCCGCAGAAAGTCTTGCCATGACTCGCCTTCCAGGGGGCAGAAGTGGGTATGATGCCTGTCCAGCA
TCTCGATTGGCAGGGCATCGAGCAGGGCCCGCTTGTTCTTCACGTGCCAGTACAGGGTAGGCTGCTCAAC
TCCCAGCTTTTGAGCGAGTTTCCTTGTCGTCAGGCCTTCGATACCGACTCCATTGAGTAATTCCAGAGCG
CCGTTTATGACTTTGCTCTTGTCCAGTCTAGACATGGTGGCGAATTAATTCTAGAGTCGACCTGCAGCCC
AAGCTTCGTCTAACAAAAAA
