>Addgene plasmid #19780 | FUdeltaGW-rtTA | addgene partial sequence | sequence record 160832 | WPRE-R 5'-CATAGCGTAAAAGGAGCAACA-3'
GTCAATCTTTCACAAATTTTGTAATCCAGAGGTTGATTATCGATAAGCTTGATATCGAATTCTAGTTTAC
CCGGGGAGCATGTCAAGGTCAAAATCGTCAAGAGCGTCAGCAGGCAGCATATCAAGGTCAAAGTCGTCAA
GGGCATCGGCTGGGAGCATGTCTAAGTCAAAATCGTCAAGGGCGTCGGCCGGCCCGCCGCTTTCGCACTT
TAGCTGTTTCTCCAGGCCACATATGATTAGTTCCAGGCCGAAAAGGAAGGCAGGTTCGGCTCCCTGCCGG
TCGAACAGCTCAATTGCTTGTCTCAGAAGTGGGGGCATAGAATCGGTGGTAGGTGTCTCTCTTTCCTCTT
TTGCTACTTGATGCTCCTGTTCCTCCAATACGCAGCCCAGTGTAAAGTGGCCCACGGCGGACAGAGCGTA
CAGTGCGTTCTCCAGGGAGAAGCCTTGCTGACACAGGAACGCGAGCTGATTTTCCAGGGTTTCGTACTGT
TTCTCTGTTGGGCGGGTGCCGAGATGCACTTTAGCCCCGTCGCGATGTGAGAGGAGAGCACAGCGGAATG
ACTTGGCGTTGTTCCGCAGA
