>Addgene plasmid #19780 | FUdeltaGW-rtTA | addgene partial sequence | sequence record 164028 | hUBCpro-F 5'-TGAAGCTCCGGTTTTGAACT-3'
GGCGAGTGTGTTTTGTGAAGTTTTTTAGGCACCTTTTGAAATGTAATCATTTGGGTCAATATGTAATTTT
CAGTGTTAGACTAGTAAATTGTCCGCTAAATTCTGGCCGTTTTTGGCTTTTTTGTTAGACGAAGCTTGGG
CTGCAGGTCGACTCTAGAATTAATTCGCCACCATGTCTAGACTGGACAAGAGCAAAGTCATAAACGGCGC
TCTGGAATTACTCAATGGAGTCGGTATCGAAGGCCTGACGACAAGGAAACTCGCTCAAAAGCTGGGAGTT
GAGCAGCCTACCCTGTACTGGCACGTGAAGAACAAGCGGGCCCTGCTCGATGCCCTGCCAATCGAGATGC
TGGACAGGCATCATACCCACTTCTGCCCCCTGGAAGGCGAGTCATGGCAAGACTTTCTGCGGAACAACGC
CAAGTCATTCCGCTGTGCTCTCCTCTCACATCGCGACGGGGCTAAAGTGCATCTCGGCACCCGCCCAACA
GAGAAACAGTACGAAACCCTGGAAAATCAGCTCGCGTTCCTGTGTCAGCAAGGCTTCTCCCTGGAGAACG
CACTGTACGCTCTGTCCGCCGTGGGCCACTTTACACTGGGCTGCGTATTGGAGGAACAGGAGCATCAAGT
AGCAAAAGAGGAAAGAGAGACACCTACCACCGATTCTATGCCCCCACTTCTGAGACAAGCAATTGAGCTG
TTCGACCGGCAGGGAGCCGAACCTGCCTTCCTTTTCGGCCTGGAACTAATCATATGTGGCCTGGAGAAAC
AGCTAAAGTGCGAAAGCGGCGGGCCGGCCGACGCCCTTGACGATTTTGACTTAGACATGCTCCCAGCCGA
TGCCCTTGACGACTTTGACCTTGATATGCTGCCTGCTGACGCTCTTGACGATTTTGACCTTGACATGCTC
CCCGGGTAAACTAGAATTCGATATCAAGCTTATCGATAATCAACCTCTGGATTACAAAATTTGTGAAAGA
TTGACTGGTATTCTTAACTATGTTGCTCCTTTTACGCTATGTGGATACGCTGCTTTAAT
